>Addgene plasmid #85967 | pBA439 | addgene full sequence | sequence record 327077 | Addgene NGS Result
GACTTCCTCTGCCCTCTCCCGATCCGGCACCGGGCTTGCGGGTCATGCACCAGGTGCGCGGTCCTTCGGG
CACCTCGACGTCGGCGGTGACGGTGAAGCCGAGCCGCTCGTAGAAGGGGAGGTTGCGGGGCGCGGAGGTC
TCCAGGAAGGCGGGCACCCCGGCGCGCTCGGCCGCCTCCACTCCGGGGAGCACGACGGCGCTGCCCAGAC
CCTTGCCCTGGTGGTCGGGCGAGACGCCGACGGTGGCCAGGAACCACGCGGGCTCCTTGGGCCGGTGCGG
CGCCAGGAGGCCTTCCATCTGTTGCTGCGCGGCCAGCCGGGAACCGCTCAACTCGGCCATGCGCGGGCCG
ATCTCGGCGAACACCGCCCCCGCTTCGACGCTCTCCGGCGTGGTCCAGACCGCCACCGCGGCGCCGTCGT
CCGCGACCCACACCTTGCCGATGTCGAGCCCGACGCGCGTGAGGAAGAGTTCTTGCAGCTCGGTGACCCG
CTCGATGTGGCGGTCCGGGTCGACGGTGTGGCGCGTGGCGGGGTAGTCGGCGAACGCGGCGGCGAGGGTG
CGTACGGCCCGGGGGACGTCGTCGCGGGTGGCGAGGCGCACCGTGGGCTTGTACTCGGTCATGGTGGGCT
AGCTCACGACACCTGAAATGGAAGAAAAAAACTTTGAACCACTGTCTGAGGCTTGAGAATGAACCAAGAT
CCAAACTCAAAAAGGGCAAATTCCAAGGAGAATTACATCAAGTGCCAAGCTGGCCTAACTTCAGTCTCCA
CCCACTCAGTGTGGGGAAACTCCATCGCATAAAACCCCTCCCCCCAACCTAAAGACGACGTACTCCAAAA
GCGCGAGAACTAATCGAGGTGCCTGGACGGCGCCCGGTACTCCGTGGAGTCACATGAAGCGACGGCTGAG
GACGGAAAGGCCCTTTTCCTTTGTGTGGGTGACTCACCCGCCCGCTCTCCCGAGCGCCGCGTCCTCCATT
TTGAGCTCCCTGCAGCAGGGCCGGGAAGCGGCCATCTTTCCGCTCACGCAACTGGTGCCGACCGGGCCAG
CCTTGCCGCCCAGGGCGGGGCGATACACGGCGGCGCGAGGCCAGGCACCAGAGCAGGCCGGCCAGCTTGA
GACTACCCCCGTCCGATTCTCGGTGGCCGCGCTCGCAGGCCCCGCCTCGCCGAACATGTGCGCTGGGACG
CACGGGCCCCGTCGCCGCCCGCGGCCCCAAAAACCGAAATACCAGTGTGCAGATCTTGGCCCGCATTTAC
AAGACTATCTTGCCAGAAAAAAAGCGTCGCAGCAGGTCATCAAAAATTTTAAATGGCTAGAGACTTATCG
AAAGCAGCGAGACAGGCGCGAAGGTGCCACCAGATTCGCACGCGGCGGCCCCAGCGCCCAGGCCAGGCCT
CAACTCAAGCACGAGGCGAAGGGGCTCCTTAAGCGCAAGGCCTCGAACTCTCCCACCCACTTCCAACCCG
AAGCTCGGGATCAAGAATCACGTACTGCAGCCAGGTGGAAGTAATTCAAGGCACGCAAGGGCCATAACCC
GTAAAGAGGCCAGGCCCGCGGGAACCACACACGGCACTTACCTGTGTTCTGGCGGCAAACCCGTTGCGAA
AAAGAACGTTCACGGCGACTACTGCACTTATATACGGTTCTCCCCCACCCTCGGGAAAAAGGCGGAGCCA
GTACACGACATCACTTTCCCAGTTTACCCCGCGCCACCTTCTCTAGGCACCGGTTCAATTGCCGACCCCT
CCCCCCAACTTCTCGGGGACTGTGGGCGATGTGCGCTCTGCCCACTGACGGGCACATGCATGGCGGTAAT
ACGGTTATCCACGCGGCCGCCTAATGGATCCTAGTACTCGAGAAAAAAAGCACCGACTCGGTGCCACTTT
TTCAAGTTGATAACGGACTAGCCTTATTTAAACTTGCTATGCTGTTTCCAGCTTAGCTCTTAAACGGGTG
GTGCCCATCCTGGTCCAACAAGGTGGTTCTCCAAGGGATACTTATAGTCTCAAAACACACAATTACTTTA
CAGTTAGGGTGAGTTTCCTTTTGTGCTGTTTATAACTTCGTATAATGTATGCTATACGAAGTTATAGAAA
TCCAAGCCTATCATGTAAAATGTAGCTAGTATTAAAAAGAACAGATTATCTGTCTTTTATCGCACATTAA
GCCTCTATAGTTACTAGGAAATATTATATGCAAATTAACCGGGGCAGGGGAGTAGCCGAGCTTCTCCCAC
AAGTCCGTGCGAGGGGGCCGGCGCGGGCCTAGAGATGGCGCGTCGGATCGTTAACGTCGAGGGACCTAAT
AACTTCGTATAGCATACATTATACGAAGTTATACATGTTTAAGGGTTCCGGTTCCACTAGGTACAATTCG
ATATCAAGCTTATCGATAATCAACCTCTGGATTACAAAATTTGTGAAAGATTGACTGGTATTCTTAACTA
TGTTGCTCCTTTTACGCTATGTGGATACGCTGCTTTAATGCCTTTGTATCATGCTATTGCTTCCCGTATG
GCTTTCATTTTCTCCTCCTTGTATAAATCCTGGTTGCTGTCTCTTTATGAGGAGTTGTGGCCCGTTGTCA
GGCAACGTGGCGTGGTGTGCACTGTGTTTGCTGACGCAACCCCCACTGGTTGGGGCATTGCCACCACCTG
TCAGCTCCTTTCCGGGACTTTCGCTTTCCCCCTCCCTATTGCCACGGCGGAACTCATCGCCGCCTGCCTT
GCCCGCTGCTGGACAGGGGCTCGGCTGTTGGGCACTGACAATTCCGTGGTGTTGTCGGGGAAATCATCGT
CCTTTCCTTGGCTGCTCGCCTGTGTTGCCACCTGGATTCTGCGCGGGACGTCCTTCTGCTACGTCCCTTC
GGCCCTCAATCCAGCGGACCTTCCTTCCCGCGGCCTGCTGCCGGCTCTGCGGCCTCTTCCGCGTCTTCGC
CTTCGCCCTCAGACGAGTCGGATCTCCCTTTGGGCCGCCTCCCCGCATCGATACCGTCGACCTCGATCGA
GACCTAGAAAAACATGGAGCAATCACAAGTAGCAATACAGCAGCTACCAATGCTGATTGTGCCTGGCTAG
AAGCACAAGAGGAGGAGGAGGTGGGTTTTCCAGTCACACCTCAGGTACCTTTAAGACCAATGACTTACAA
GGCAGCTGTAGATCTTAGCCACTTTTTAAAAGAAAAGGGGGGACTGGAAGGGCTAATTCACTCCCAACGA
AGACAAGATATCCTTGATCTGTGGATCTACCACACACAAGGCTACTTCCCTGATTGGCAGAACTACACAC
CAGGGCCAGGGATCAGATATCCACTGACCTTTGGATGGTGCTACAAGCTAGTACCAGTTGAGCAAGAGAA
GGTAGAAGAAGCCAATGAAGGAGAGAACACCCGCTTGTTACACCCTGTGAGCCTGCATGGGATGGATGAC
CCGGAGAGAGAAGTATTAGAGTGGAGGTTTGACAGCCGCCTAGCATTTCATCACATGGCCCGAGAGCTGC
ATCCGGACTGTACTGGGTCTCTCTGGTTAGACCAGATCTGAGCCTGGGAGCTCTCTGGCTAACTAGGGAA
CCCACTGCTTAAGCCTCAATAAAGCTTGCCTTGAGTGCTTCAAGTAGTGTGTGCCCGTCTGTTGTGTGAC
TCTGGTAACTAGAGATCCCTCAGACCCTTTTAGTCAGTGTGGAAAATCTCTAGCAGCATGTGAGCAAAAG
GCCAGCAAAAGGCCAGGAACCGTAAAAAGGCCGCGTTGCTGGCGTTTTTCCATAGGCTCCGCCCCCCTGA
CGAGCATCACAAAAATCGACGCTCAAGTCAGAGGTGGCGAAACCCGACAGGACTATAAAGATACCAGGCG
TTTCCCCCTGGAAGCTCCCTCGTGCGCTCTCCTGTTCCGACCCTGCCGCTTACCGGATACCTGTCCGCCT
TTCTCCCTTCGGGAAGCGTGGCGCTTTCTCATAGCTCACGCTGTAGGTATCTCAGTTCGGTGTAGGTCGT
TCGCTCCAAGCTGGGCTGTGTGCACGAACCCCCCGTTCAGCCCGACCGCTGCGCCTTATCCGGTAACTAT
CGTCTTGAGTCCAACCCGGTAAGACACGACTTATCGCCACTGGCAGCAGCCACTGGTAACAGGATTAGCA
GAGCGAGGTATGTAGGCGGTGCTACAGAGTTCTTGAAGTGGTGGCCTAACTACGGCTACACTAGAAGAAC
AGTATTTGGTATCTGCGCTCTGCTGAAGCCAGTTACCTTCGGAAAAAGAGTTGGTAGCTCTTGATCCGGC
AAACAAACCACCGCTGGTAGCGGTGGTTTTTTTGTTTGCAAGCAGCAGATTACGCGCAGAAAAAAAGGAT
CTCAAGAAGATCCTTTGATCTTTTCTACGGGGTCTGACGCTCAGTGGAACGAAAACTCACGTTAAGGGAT
TTTGGTCATGAGATTATCAAAAAGGATCTTCACCTAGATCCTTTTAAATTAAAAATGAAGTTTTAAATCA
ATCTAAAGTATATATGAGTAAACTTGGTCTGACAGTTACCAATGCTTAATCAGTGAGGCACCTATCTCAG
CGATCTGTCTATTTCGTTCATCCATAGTTGCCTGACTCCCCGTCGTGTAGATAACTACGATACGGGAGGG
CTTACCATCTGGCCCCAGTGCTGCAATGATACCGCGAGACCCACGCTCACCGGCTCCAGATTTATCAGCA
ATAAACCAGCCAGCCGGAAGGGCCGAGCGCAGAAGTGGTCCTGCAACTTTATCCGCCTCCATCCAGTCTA
TTAATTGTTGCCGGGAAGCTAGAGTAAGTAGTTCGCCAGTTAATAGTTTGCGCAACGTTGTTGCCATTGC
TACAGGCATCGTGGTGTCACGCTCGTCGTTTGGTATGGCTTCATTCAGCTCCGGTTCCCAACGATCAAGG
CGAGTTACATGATCCCCCATGTTGTGCAAAAAAGCGGTTAGCTCCTTCGGTCCTCCGATCGTTGTCAGAA
GTAAGTTGGCCGCAGTGTTATCACTCATGGTTATGGCAGCACTGCATAATTCTCTTACTGTCATGCCATC
CGTAAGATGCTTTTCTGTGACTGGTGAGTACTCAACCAAGTCATTCTGAGAATAGTGTATGCGGCGACCG
AGTTGCTCTTGCCCGGCGTCAATACGGGATAATACCGCGCCACATAGCAGAACTTTAAAAGTGCTCATCA
TTGGAAAACGTTCTTCGGGGCGAAAACTCTCAAGGATCTTACCGCTGTTGAGATCCAGTTCGATGTAACC
CACTCGTGCACCCAACTGATCTTCAGCATCTTTTACTTTCACCAGCGTTTCTGGGTGAGCAAAAACAGGA
AGGCAAAATGCCGCAAAAAAGGGAATAAGGGCGACACGGAAATGTTGAATACTCATACTCTTCCTTTTTC
AATATTATTGAAGCATTTATCAGGGTTATTGTCTCATGAGCGGATACATATTTGAATGTATTTAGAAAAA
TAAACAAATAGGGGTTCCGCGCACATTTCCCCGAAAAGTGCCACCTGACGTCGACGGATCGGGAGATCTC
CCGATCCCCTATGGTGCACTCTCAGTACAATCTGCTCTGATGCCGCATAGTTAAGCCAGTATCTGCTCCC
TGCTTGTGTGTTGGAGGTCGCTGAGTAGTGCGCGAGCAAAATTTAAGCTACAACAAGGCAAGGCTTGACC
GACAATTGCATGAAGAATCTGCTTAGGGTTAGGCGTTTTGCGCTGCTTCGCGATGTACGGGCCAGATATA
CGCGTTGACATTGATTATTGACTAGTTATTAATAGTAATCAATTACGGGGTCATTAGTTCATAGCCCATA
TATGGAGTTCCGCGTTACATAACTTACGGTAAATGGCCCGCCTGGCTGACCGCCCAACGACCCCCGCCCA
TTGACGTCAATAATGACGTATGTTCCCATAGTAACGCCAATAGGGACTTTCCATTGACGTCAATGGGTGG
AGTATTTACGGTAAACTGCCCACTTGGCAGTACATCAAGTGTATCATATGCCAAGTACGCCCCCTATTGA
CGTCAATGACGGTAAATGGCCCGCCTGGCATTATGCCCAGTACATGACCTTATGGGACTTTCCTACTTGG
CAGTACATCTACGTATTAGTCATCGCTATTACCATGGTGATGCGGTTTTGGCAGTACATCAATGGGCGTG
GATAGCGGTTTGACTCACGGGGATTTCCAAGTCTCCACCCCATTGACGTCAATGGGAGTTTGTTTTGGCA
CCAAAATCAACGGGACTTTCCAAAATGTCGTAACAACTCCGCCCCATTGACGCAAATGGGCGGTAGGCGT
GTACGGTGGGAGGTCTATATAAGCAGCGCGTTTTGCCTGTACTGGGTCTCTCTGGTTAGACCAGATCTGA
GCCTGGGAGCTCTCTGGCTAACTAGGGAACCCACTGCTTAAGCCTCAATAAAGCTTGCCTTGAGTGCTTC
AAGTAGTGTGTGCCCGTCTGTTGTGTGACTCTGGTAACTAGAGATCCCTCAGACCCTTTTAGTCAGTGTG
GAAAATCTCTAGCAGTGGCGCCCGAACAGGGACTTGAAAGCGAAAGGGAAACCAGAGGAGCTCTCTCGAC
GCAGGACTCGGCTTGCTGAAGCGCGCACGGCAAGAGGCGAGGGGCGGCGACTGGTGAGTACGCCAAAAAT
TTTGACTAGCGGAGGCTAGAAGGAGAGAGATGGGTGCGAGAGCGTCAGTATTAAGCGGGGGAGAATTAGA
TCGCGATGGGAAAAAATTCGGTTAAGGCCAGGGGGAAAGAAAAAATATAAATTAAAACATATAGTATGGG
CAAGCAGGGAGCTAGAACGATTCGCAGTTAATCCTGGCCTGTTAGAAACATCAGAAGGCTGTAGACAAAT
ACTGGGACAGCTACAACCATCCCTTCAGACAGGATCAGAAGAACTTAGATCATTATATAATACAGTAGCA
ACCCTCTATTGTGTGCATCAAAGGATAGAGATAAAAGACACCAAGGAAGCTTTAGACAAGATAGAGGAAG
AGCAAAACAAAAGTAAGACCACCGCACAGCAAGCGGCCGGCCGCTGATCTTCAGACCTGGAGGAGGAGAT
ATGAGGGACAATTGGAGAAGTGAATTATATAAATATAAAGTAGTAAAAATTGAACCATTAGGAGTAGCAC
CCACCAAGGCAAAGAGAAGAGTGGTGCAGAGAGAAAAAAGAGCAGTGGGAATAGGAGCTTTGTTCCTTGG
GTTCTTGGGAGCAGCAGGAAGCACTATGGGCGCAGCGTCAATGACGCTGACGGTACAGGCCAGACAATTA
TTGTCTGGTATAGTGCAGCAGCAGAACAATTTGCTGAGGGCTATTGAGGCGCAACAGCATCTGTTGCAAC
TCACAGTCTGGGGCATCAAGCAGCTCCAGGCAAGAATCCTGGCTGTGGAAAGATACCTAAAGGATCAACA
GCTCCTGGGGATTTGGGGTTGCTCTGGAAAACTCATTTGCACCACTGCTGTGCCTTGGAATGCTAGTTGG
AGTAATAAATCTCTGGAACAGATTTGGAATCACACGACCTGGATGGAGTGGGACAGAGAAATTAACAATT
ACACAAGCTTAATACACTCCTTAATTGAAGAATCGCAAAACCAGCAAGAAAAGAATGAACAAGAATTATT
GGAATTAGATAAATGGGCAAGTTTGTGGAATTGGTTTAACATAACAAATTGGCTGTGGTATATAAAATTA
TTCATAATGATAGTAGGAGGCTTGGTAGGTTTAAGAATAGTTTTTGCTGTACTTTCTATAGTGAATAGAG
TTAGGCAGGGATATTCACCATTATCGTTTCAGACCCACCTCCCAACCCCGAGGGGACCCGACAGGCCCGA
AGGAATAGAAGAAGAAGGTGGAGAGAGAGACAGAGACAGATCCATTCGATTAGTGAACGGATCGGCACTG
CGTGCGCCAATTCTGCAGACAAATGGCAGTATTCATCCACAATTTTAAAAGAAAAGGGGGGATTGGGGGG
TACAGTGCAGGGGAAAGAATAGTAGACATAATAGCAACAGACATACAAACTAAAGAATTACAAAAACAAA
TTACAAAAATTCAAAATTTTCGGGTTTATTACAGGGACAGCAGAGATCCAGTTTGGTTAGTACCGGGCCC
GCTCTAGACCATAGAGCCCACCGCATCCCCAGCATGCCTGCTATTGTCTTCCCAATCCTCCCCCTTGCTG
TCCTGCCCCACCCCACCCCCCAGAATAGAATGACACCTACTCAGACAATGCGATGCAATTTCCTCATTTT
ATTAGGAAAGGACAGTGGGAGTGGCACCTTCCAGGGTCAAGGAAGGCACGGGGGAGGGGCAAACAACAGA
TGGCTGGCAACTAGAAGGCACAGTCGAGGCTGATCAGCGGGTTTAAACGGGCCCTCTAGGCCCTAGGAAT
TCTTAATTAAGCTTGTGCCCCAGTTTGCTAGGGAGGTCGCAGTATCTGGCCACTGCCACCTCGTGCTGCT
CGACGTAGGTCTCGTTGTTGGCCTCCTTGATTCTTTCCAGTCTGTAGTCCACATAGTAGACGCCAGGCAT
CTTGAGGTTCTTAGCGGGTTTCTTGGATCTATATGTGGTCTTGATGTTTGCGATCAGATGGCTCCCGCCC
ACGAGCTTCAGGGCCATGTCGTTTCTGCCTTCCAGGCCGCCGTCAGCGGGGTACAGCGTCTCGGTGAAGG
CCTCCCAGCCGAGTGTTTTCTTCTGCATCACAGGGCCGTTGGATGTGAAGTTCACCCCTCTGATCTTGAC
GTTGTAGATGAGGCAGCCGTCCTGGAGGCTGGTGTCCTGGGTAGCGGTCAGCACGCCCCCGTCTTCGTAT
GTGGTGACTCTCTCCCATGTGAAGCCCTCAGGGAAGGACTGCTTGAAGAAGTCGGGGATGCCCTGGGTGT
GGTTGATGAAGGTCTTGCTGCCGTAGAGGAAGCTAGTAGCCAGGATGTCGAAGGCGAAGGGGAGAGGGCC
GCCCTCGACCACCTTGATTCTCATGGTCTGGGTGCCCTCGTAGGGCTTGCCTTCGCCCTCGGATGTGCAC
TTGAAGTGATGGTTGTCCACGGTGCCCTCCATGTACAGCTTCATGTGCATGTTCTCCTTAATCAGCTCGC
TGGTGGCGACCGGTGGGCCAGGATTCTCCTCGACGTCACCGCATGTTAGCA
Features (pLannotate 1.2.2; 25 found; start..end, strand, type, name):
     26..622     -  CDS            PuroR: puromycin N-acetyltransferase; pac from Streptomyces alboniger; confers resistance to puromycin
    634..1805    -  promoter       EF-1α promoter: strong constitutive promoter for human elongation factor EF-1α
   1870..1937    -  misc_RNA       tracrRNA (fragment): trans-activating CRISPR RNA for the Streptococcus pyogenes CRISPR/Cas9 system
   1956..1975    +  CDS            VN155(I152L) (fragment): improved N-terminal fragment of mVenus for use in bimolecular fluorescence complementation (BiFC) (Kodama and Hu, 2010)
   2062..2095    -  protein_bind   loxP: Cre-mediated recombination occurs in the 8-bp core sequence (GCATACAT). Cre recombinase
   2309..2342    +  protein_bind   loxP: Cre-mediated recombination occurs in the 8-bp core sequence (GCATACAT). Cre recombinase
   2375..2398    +  misc_feature   MCS (fragment): pBluescript multiple cloning site
   2398..2986    +  misc_feature   WPRE: woodchuck hepatitis virus posttranscriptional regulatory element
   2987..3006    +  misc_feature   MCS (fragment): pBluescript multiple cloning site
   3008..3508    +  CDS            nef (fragment): NEF_HV1LA - Experimental evidence at protein level: Swiss-Prot protein existence level 1. Extracellular Nef protein targets CD4(+) T-lymphocytes for apoptosis by interacting with CXCR4 surface receptors. From Human immunodeficiency virus type 1 group M subtype B (isolate Lai) (HIV-1).
   3515..3695    +  LTR            5' LTR (truncated): truncated 5' long terminal repeat (LTR) from HIV-1
   3757..4345    -  rep_origin     ori: high-copy-number ColE1/pMB1/pBR322/pUC origin of replication
   4516..5376    -  CDS            AmpR: β-lactamase; bla; confers resistance to ampicillin, carbenicillin, and related antibiotics
   5377..5481    -  promoter       AmpR promoter: bla
   5540..5592    -  misc_feature   bom (fragment): basis of mobility region from pBR322
   5747..6126    +  enhancer       CMV enhancer: human cytomegalovirus immediate early enhancer
   6127..6326    +  promoter       CMV promoter: human cytomegalovirus (CMV) immediate early promoter
   6344..6524    +  LTR            5' LTR (truncated): truncated 5' long terminal repeat (LTR) from HIV-1
   6571..6696    +  misc_feature   HIV-1 Ψ: packaging signal of human immunodeficiency virus type 1
   6680..7018    +  CDS            HIV-1 gag (fragment): gag protein from human immunodeficiency virus 1; gag
   7193..7426    +  misc_feature   RRE: The Rev response element (RRE) of HIV-1 allows for Rev-dependent mRNA export from the nucleus to the cytoplasm.
   7803..7903    +  CDS            Rev (fragment): human immunodeficiency virus 1 (HIV-1) Rev protein; rev; enhances nuclear export of unspliced and incompletely spliced viral mRNAs
   7953..8070    +  misc_feature   cPPT/CTS: central polypurine tract and central termination sequence of HIV-1
   8129..8353    -  polyA_signal   bGH poly(A) signal: bovine growth hormone polyadenylation signal
   8403..9101    -  CDS            TagBFP: monomeric blue fluorescent protein mammalian codon-optimized
