[The description below was written by a language model from this plasmid's Addgene catalogue record and pLannotate feature annotations shown in this document.]
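Description:
pBA439 is a lentiviral CRISPR guide-expression plasmid, a pSICO derivative of roughly 9.2 kb, deposited as the backbone vector for Perturb-seq, a multiplexed single-cell CRISPR screening approach. It is propagated in bacteria through a ColE1/pUC-type origin with ampicillin resistance (the catalogue entry nonetheless lists it as low copy). The viral framework is that of a third-generation-style transfer vector. A CMV enhancer/promoter fused to a truncated HIV-1 5' LTR drives genomic RNA production in packaging cells. It is followed by the Ψ packaging signal with a gag fragment, the Rev response element, and the cPPT/CTS. WPRE and a truncated 3' LTR close the proviral unit.

The payload sits between the cPPT and WPRE, and both of its cassettes are annotated on the reverse strand relative to the viral genome. An EF-1α promoter drives puromycin N-acetyltransferase joined by a T2A peptide to TagBFP. Transduced cells can therefore be selected with puromycin and tracked by blue fluorescence from a single transcript, which ends at a bGH polyadenylation signal. Placing the poly(A) signal in antisense orientation avoids premature termination of the viral genomic RNA. The second insert is sgGFP-NT2, a GFP-directed guide joined to an S. pyogenes tracrRNA-derived scaffold. The short "VN155" hit in the feature table most likely reflects this GFP-matching spacer rather than a real coding element. The promoter driving the guide RNA is not annotated or stated in the record. Two loxP sites inherited from pSICO lie in that unannotated region. The placeholder guide is presumably replaced with guides of interest for screens, though the record does not describe cloning sites or barcode features.
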