Addgene plasmid #85967: pBA439
Purpose: Perturb-seq vector backbone
Depositing lab: Jonathan Weissman. Depositing organization: University of California, San Francisco (UCSF). Publication: A Multiplexed Single-Cell CRISPR Screening Platform Enables Systematic Dissection of the Unfolded Protein Response. Adamson B, Norman TM, Jost M, Cho MY, Nunez JK, Chen Y, Villalta JE, Gilbert LA, Horlbeck MA, Hein MY, Pak RA, Gray AN, Gross CA, Dixit A, Parnas O, Regev A, Weissman JS. Cell. 2016 Dec 15;167(7):1867-1882.e21. doi: 10.1016/j.cell.2016.11.048. PubMed 27984733.
Backbone
  Vector backbone: pSICO derivative
  Backbone manufacturer: Addgene
  Backbone size w/o insert (bp): 8200
  Total vector size (bp): 9162
  Vector type: Mammalian Expression, Lentiviral, CRISPR
  Selectable markers: Puromycin
Growth in bacteria
  Bacterial resistance: Ampicillin, 100 μg/mL
  Growth temperature: 37°C
  Growth strain: NEB Stable
  Copy number: Low Copy
Gene/Insert 1
  Gene/Insert name: sgGFP-NT2
  gRNA/shRNA sequence: GFP
  Insert size (bp): 113
Gene/Insert 2
  Gene/Insert name: puro-T2A-BFP
  gRNA/shRNA sequence: NA
  Insert size (bp): 1371
Terms and licenses: Academic/Nonprofit Terms; Industry Terms: Not Available to Industry
How to cite: pBA439 was a gift from Jonathan Weissman (Addgene plasmid # 85967 ; http://n2t.net/addgene:85967 ; RRID:Addgene_85967)
